Addgene plasmid #99561: TMEM230-WT-pEGFP(isoform 1)
Purpose: mammalian expression of TMEM230-GFP (isoform 1)
Depositing lab: Han-Xiang Deng. Publication: Identification of TMEM230 mutations in familial Parkinson's disease. Deng HX, Shi Y, Yang Y, Ahmeti KB, Miller N, Huang C, Cheng L, Zhai H, Deng S, Nuytemans K, Corbett NJ, Kim MJ, Deng H, Tang B, Yang Z, Xu Y, Chan P, Huang B, Gao XP, Song Z, Liu Z, Fecto F, Siddique N, Foroud T, Jankovic J, Ghetti B, Nicholson DA, Krainc D, Melen O, Vance JM, Pericak-Vance MA, Ma YC, Rajput AH, Siddique T. Nat Genet. 2016 Jul;48(7):733-9. doi: 10.1038/ng.3589. Epub 2016 Jun 6. PubMed 27270108.
Backbone
  Vector backbone: pEGFP-N1 (6085-1)
  Backbone manufacturer: Clontech
  Backbone size w/o insert (bp): 4300
  Vector type: Mammalian Expression
Growth in bacteria
  Bacterial resistance: Kanamycin, 50 μg/mL
  Growth temperature: 37°C
  Growth strain: DH5alpha
  Copy number: High Copy
Gene/Insert
  Gene/Insert name: TMEM230 (alt name: NM_001009923)
  Species: H. sapiens (human)
  Insert size (bp): 558
  Entrez Gene: TMEM230 (a.k.a. C20orf30, HSPC274, dJ1116H23.2.1)
  Promoter: CMV
  Tag / fusion protein: GFP (C terminal on backbone)
  Cloning method: Restriction Enzyme; 5′ cloning site XhoI (unknown if destroyed); 3′ cloning site BamHI (unknown if destroyed)
  Sequencing primers: 5′ CMV-F; 3′ TCG CCG TCC AGC TCG ACC AGG AT
Terms and licenses: Academic/Nonprofit Terms; Industry Terms: Not Available to Industry
Depositor comments: Note: The insert contains a D183E mutation compared to the wild type version of TMEM230. The depositor confirms that this does not affect the function of this plasmid.
How to cite: TMEM230-WT-pEGFP(isoform 1) was a gift from Han-Xiang Deng (Addgene plasmid # 99561 ; http://n2t.net/addgene:99561 ; RRID:Addgene_99561)
