[The description below was written by a language model from this plasmid's Addgene catalogue record and pLannotate feature annotations shown in this document.]
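Description:
TMEM230-WT-pEGFP(isoform 1) is a mammalian expression plasmid built on Clontech's pEGFP-N1 backbone, carrying the human TMEM230 coding sequence (isoform 1, a 558 bp insert) cloned between the XhoI and BamHI sites of the polylinker so that it reads in frame into the backbone's EGFP. Transcription is driven by the human cytomegalovirus immediate-early enhancer and promoter and terminated by the SV40 polyadenylation signal, producing TMEM230 with a C-terminal GFP tag. The automated annotation matches the reference TMEM230 protein over only the last 360 nt of the insert. It labels part of the upstream region as a MYL10 fragment, which probably reflects the longer N-terminal extension of isoform 1 rather than a separate gene. The short large T antigen, ble and bGH poly(A) fragments are likewise likely incidental matches to backbone sequence. The depositor notes that the insert carries a D183E change relative to wild-type TMEM230 and states that it does not affect the plasmid's function.

The plasmid replicates at high copy in E. coli from a pUC-type ColE1 origin and also carries an f1 origin for single-stranded DNA production. A single Tn5 NeoR/KanR cassette is preceded by both a bacterial (bla) promoter and the SV40 enhancer/early promoter and is followed by the HSV TK poly(A) signal. It therefore gives kanamycin resistance in bacteria and can confer G418 resistance in transfected mammalian cells. The sequenced record is 5,246 nt.

The construct is intended for expressing fluorescently tagged TMEM230 in mammalian cells. It was deposited in connection with work identifying TMEM230 mutations in familial Parkinson's disease, where it represents the wild-type form of the gene.
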