Features (pLannotate 1.2.2; 16 found; start..end, strand, type, name):
      2..590     +  rep_origin     ori: high-copy-number ColE1/pMB1/pBR322/pUC origin of replication
    765..1068    +  enhancer       CMV enhancer: human cytomegalovirus immediate early enhancer
   1069..1272    +  promoter       CMV promoter: human cytomegalovirus (CMV) immediate early promoter
   1295..1322    +  misc_feature   MCS (fragment): multiple cloning site
   1401..1502    +  CDS            MYL10 (fragment): MYL10_HUMAN - Also known as MYLC2PL, PLRLC. Experimental evidence at protein level: Swiss-Prot protein existence level 1. From Homo sapiens (Human).
   1518..1877    +  CDS            TMEM230: TM230_HUMAN - Also known as C20orf30. Experimental evidence at protein level: Swiss-Prot protein existence level 1. Involved in trafficking and recycling of synaptic vesicles. From Homo sapiens (Human).
   1896..2615    +  CDS            EGFP: the original enhanced GFP (Yang et al., 1996) mammalian codon-optimized
   2632..2715    +  CDS            large T antigen (fragment): large T antigen from SV40 (simian virus 40)
   2738..2859    +  polyA_signal   SV40 poly(A) signal: SV40 polyadenylation signal
   2893..3321    -  rep_origin     f1 ori (sequence partly withheld): f1 bacteriophage origin of replication; arrow indicates direction of (+) strand synthesis
   3348..3452    +  promoter       AmpR promoter: bla
   3454..3811    +  promoter       SV40 promoter: SV40 enhancer and early promoter
   3846..4640    +  CDS            NeoR/KanR: aminoglycoside phosphotransferase from Tn5; aph(3')-II (or nptII); confers resistance to neomycin, kanamycin, and G418 (Geneticin®)
   4661..4813    +  CDS            ble (fragment): BLE_KLEPN - Experimental evidence at protein level: Swiss-Prot protein existence level 1. Binding protein with a strong affinity to the bleomycin family of antibiotics. Binds to CL990; an antimitotic-antibiotic compound. From Klebsiella pneumoniae.
   4872..4919    +  polyA_signal   HSV TK poly(A) signal: herpes simplex virus thymidine kinase polyadenylation signal (Cole and Stacy, 1985)
   5010..5026    -  polyA_signal   bGH poly(A) signal (fragment): bovine growth hormone polyadenylation signal
>Addgene plasmid #99561 | TMEM230-WT-pEGFP(isoform 1) | addgene full sequence | sequence record 190701 | Addgene NGS Result
CTTGAGATCCTTTTTTTCTGCGCGTAATCTGCTGCTTGCAAACAAAAAAACCACCGCTACCAGCGGTGGT
TTGTTTGCCGGATCAAGAGCTACCAACTCTTTTTCCGAAGGTAACTGGCTTCAGCAGAGCGCAGATACCA
AATACTGTTCTTCTAGTGTAGCCGTAGTTAGGCCACCACTTCAAGAACTCTGTAGCACCGCCTACATACC
TCGCTCTGCTAATCCTGTTACCAGTGGCTGCTGCCAGTGGCGATAAGTCGTGTCTTACCGGGTTGGACTC
AAGACGATAGTTACCGGATAAGGCGCAGCGGTCGGGCTGAACGGGGGGTTCGTGCACACAGCCCAGCTTG
GAGCGAACGACCTACACCGAACTGAGATACCTACAGCGTGAGCTATGAGAAAGCGCCACGCTTCCCGAAG
GGAGAAAGGCGGACAGGTATCCGGTAAGCGGCAGGGTCGGAACAGGAGAGCGCACGAGGGAGCTTCCAGG
GGGAAACGCCTGGTATCTTTATAGTCCTGTCGGGTTTCGCCACCTCTGACTTGAGCGTCGATTTTTGTGA
TGCTCGTCAGGGGGGCGGAGCCTATGGAAAAACGCCAGCAACGCGGCCTTTTTACGGTTCCTGGCCTTTT
GCTGGCCTTTTGCTCACATGTTCTTTCCTGCGTTATCCCCTGATTCTGTGGATAACCGTATTACCGCCAT
GCATTAGTTATTAATAGTAATCAATTACGGGGTCATTAGTTCATAGCCCATATATGGAGTTCCGCGTTAC
ATAACTTACGGTAAATGGCCCGCCTGGCTGACCGCCCAACGACCCCCGCCCATTGACGTCAATAATGACG
TATGTTCCCATAGTAACGCCAATAGGGACTTTCCATTGACGTCAATGGGTGGAGTATTTACGGTAAACTG
CCCACTTGGCAGTACATCAAGTGTATCATATGCCAAGTACGCCCCCTATTGACGTCAATGACGGTAAATG
GCCCGCCTGGCATTATGCCCAGTACATGACCTTATGGGACTTTCCTACTTGGCAGTACATCTACGTATTA
GTCATCGCTATTACCATGGTGATGCGGTTTTGGCAGTACATCAATGGGCGTGGATAGCGGTTTGACTCAC
GGGGATTTCCAAGTCTCCACCCCATTGACGTCAATGGGAGTTTGTTTTGGCACCAAAATCAACGGGACTT
TCCAAAATGTCGTAACAACTCCGCCCCATTGACGCAAATGGGCGGTAGGCGTGTACGGTGGGAGGTCTAT
ATAAGCAGAGCTGGTTTAGTGAACCGTCAGATCCGCTAGCGCTACCGGACTCAGATCTCGAGGCCACCAT
GCAACCTTGGGCGCTGCCAACCGTGGGCGAGCTCTGGGTGTGCGGGCGGCCTGGCGCGGCGCTCCGATGG
AGTCTAGTTCTGTCGCCCAGGCTGGAGCCCAGTGGTGTGATCTCAGCTCACTGCAATCTCCACCTCCTGG
CTTCAAGCGATTCTTCTGCTTCAGCCTCCCGACTGTGTCAGCGTGTTATGATGCCGTCCCGTACCAACCT
GGCTACTGGAATCCCCAGTAGTAAAGTGAAATATTCAAGGCTCTCCAGCACAGACGATGGCTACATTGAC
CTTCAGTTTAAGAAAACCCCTCCTAAGATCCCTTATAAGGCCATCGCACTTGCCACTGTGCTGTTTTTGA
TTGGCGCCTTTCTCATTATTATAGGCTCCCTCCTGCTGTCAGGCTACATCAGCAAAGGGGGGGCAGACCG
GGCCGTTCCAGTGCTGATCATTGGCATTCTGGTGTTCCTACCCGGATTTTACCACCTGCGCATCGCTTAC
TATGCATCCAAAGGCTACCGTGGTTACTCCTATGATGACATTCCAGACTTTGATGAGGATCCACCGGTCG
CCACCATGGTGAGCAAGGGCGAGGAGCTGTTCACCGGGGTGGTGCCCATCCTGGTCGAGCTGGACGGCGA
CGTAAACGGCCACAAGTTCAGCGTGTCCGGCGAGGGCGAGGGCGATGCCACCTACGGCAAGCTGACCCTG
AAGTTCATCTGCACCACCGGCAAGCTGCCCGTGCCCTGGCCCACCCTCGTGACCACCCTGACCTACGGCG
TGCAGTGCTTCAGCCGCTACCCCGACCACATGAAGCAGCACGACTTCTTCAAGTCCGCCATGCCCGAAGG
CTACGTCCAGGAGCGCACCATCTTCTTCAAGGACGACGGCAACTACAAGACCCGCGCCGAGGTGAAGTTC
GAGGGCGACACCCTGGTGAACCGCATCGAGCTGAAGGGCATCGACTTCAAGGAGGACGGCAACATCCTGG
GGCACAAGCTGGAGTACAACTACAACAGCCACAACGTCTATATCATGGCCGACAAGCAGAAGAACGGCAT
CAAGGTGAACTTCAAGATCCGCCACAACATCGAGGACGGCAGCGTGCAGCTCGCCGACCACTACCAGCAG
AACACCCCCATCGGCGACGGCCCCGTGCTGCTGCCCGACAACCACTACCTGAGCACCCAGTCCGCCCTGA
GCAAAGACCCCAACGAGAAGCGCGATCACATGGTCCTGCTGGAGTTCGTGACCGCCGCCGGGATCACTCT
CGGCATGGACGAGCTGTACAAGTAAAGCGGCCGCGACTCTAGATCATAATCAGCCATACCACATTTGTAG
AGGTTTTACTTGCTTTAAAAAACCTCCCACACCTCCCCCTGAACCTGAAACATAAAATGAATGCAATTGT
TGTTGTTAACTTGTTTATTGCAGCTTATAATGGTTACAAATAAAGCAATAGCATCACAAATTTCACAAAT
AAAGCATTTTTTTCACTGCATTCTAGTTGTGGTTTGTCCAAACTCATCAATGTATCTTAAGGCGTAAATT
GTAAGCGTTAATATTTTGTTAAAATTCGCGTTAAATTTTTGTTAAATCAGCTCATTTTTTAACCAATAGG
CCGAAATCGGCAAAATCCCTTATAAATCAAAAGAATAGACCGAGATAGGGT
[37 nt withheld, positions 2992-3028]
AAAGAACGTGGACTCCAACGTCAAAGG
[49 nt withheld, positions 3056-3104]
T
[91 nt withheld, positions 3106-3196]
G
[124 nt withheld, positions 3198-3321]
CAGGTGGCACTTTTCGGGGAAATGTGCGCGGAACCCCTATTTGTTTATTTTTCTAAATACATTCAAATAT
GTATCCGCTCATGAGACAATAACCCTGATAAATGCTTCAATAATATTGAAAAAGGAAGAGTCCTGAGGCG
GAAAGAACCAGCTGTGGAATGTGTGTCAGTTAGGGTGTGGAAAGTCCCCAGGCTCCCCAGCAGGCAGAAG
TATGCAAAGCATGCATCTCAATTAGTCAGCAACCAGGTGTGGAAAGTCCCCAGGCTCCCCAGCAGGCAGA
AGTATGCAAAGCATGCATCTCAATTAGTCAGCAACCATAGTCCCGCCCCTAACTCCGCCCATCCCGCCCC
TAACTCCGCCCAGTTCCGCCCATTCTCCGCCCCATGGCTGACTAATTTTTTTTATTTATGCAGAGGCCGA
GGCCGCCTCGGCCTCTGAGCTATTCCAGAAGTAGTGAGGAGGCTTTTTTGGAGGCCTAGGCTTTTGCAAA
GATCGATCAAGAGACAGGATGAGGATCGTTTCGCATGATTGAACAAGATGGATTGCACGCAGGTTCTCCG
GCCGCTTGGGTGGAGAGGCTATTCGGCTATGACTGGGCACAACAGACAATCGGCTGCTCTGATGCCGCCG
TGTTCCGGCTGTCAGCGCAGGGGCGCCCGGTTCTTTTTGTCAAGACCGACCTGTCCGGTGCCCTGAATGA
ACTGCAAGACGAGGCAGCGCGGCTATCGTGGCTGGCCACGACGGGCGTTCCTTGCGCAGCTGTGCTCGAC
GTTGTCACTGAAGCGGGAAGGGACTGGCTGCTATTGGGCGAAGTGCCGGGGCAGGATCTCCTGTCATCTC
ACCTTGCTCCTGCCGAGAAAGTATCCATCATGGCTGATGCAATGCGGCGGCTGCATACGCTTGATCCGGC
TACCTGCCCATTCGACCACCAAGCGAAACATCGCATCGAGCGAGCACGTACTCGGATGGAAGCCGGTCTT
GTCGATCAGGATGATCTGGACGAAGAGCATCAGGGGCTCGCGCCAGCCGAACTGTTCGCCAGGCTCAAGG
CGAGCATGCCCGACGGCGAGGATCTCGTCGTGACCCATGGCGATGCCTGCTTGCCGAATATCATGGTGGA
AAATGGCCGCTTTTCTGGATTCATCGACTGTGGCCGGCTGGGTGTGGCGGACCGCTATCAGGACATAGCG
TTGGCTACCCGTGATATTGCTGAAGAGCTTGGCGGCGAATGGGCTGACCGCTTCCTCGTGCTTTACGGTA
TCGCCGCTCCCGATTCGCAGCGCATCGCCTTCTATCGCCTTCTTGACGAGTTCTTCTGAGCGGGACTCTG
GGGTTCGAAATGACCGACCAAGCGACGCCCAACCTGCCATCACGAGATTTCGATTCCACCGCCGCCTTCT
ATGAAAGGTTGGGCTTCGGAATCGTTTTCCGGGACGCCGGCTGGATGATCCTCCAGCGCGGGGATCTCAT
GCTGGAGTTCTTCGCCCACCCTAGGGGGAGGCTAACTGAAACACGGAAGGAGACAATACCGGAAGGAACC
CGCGCTATGACGGCAATAAAAAGACAGAATAAAACGCACGGTGTTGGGTCGTTTGTTCATAAACGCGGGG
TTCGGTCCCAGGGCTGGCACTCTGTCGATACCCCACCGAGACCCCATTGGGGCCAATACGCCCGCGTTTC
TTCCTTTTCCCCACCCCACCCCCCAAGTTCGGGTGAAGGCCCAGGGCTCGCAGCCAACGTCGGGGCGGCA
GGCCCTGCCATAGCCTCAGGTTACTCATATATACTTTAGATTGATTTAAAACTTCATTTTTAATTTAAAA
GGATCTAGGTGAAGATCCTTTTTGATAATCTCATGACCAAAATCCCTTAACGTGAGTTTTCGTTCCACTG
AGCGTCAGACCCCGTAGAAAAGATCAAAGGATCTT
